>Addgene plasmid #218542 | pJET1.2-OsMac3 | addgene full sequence | sequence record 456030 | Addgene NGS Result
AATCTAGAATTGCGAGACAGTGCCGTGGGTAAATATTGTGATCTGTTCTCTTGAGCTGAAATTCCTGCCT
TTCTTCTTCTACAGGCTAGAGAGTCCCAGGATTCAGAAAATGAGGAGCAAATCTTTTGTTGTACTTCTTT
GGTATGAAAAAGCTCTCTTTAGTCTTTCTAGATTATCTTTCTAGAAGATCTCCTACAATATTCTCAGCTG
CCATGGAAAATCGATGTTCTTCTTTTATTCTCTCAAGATTTTCAGGCTGTATATTAAAACTTATATTAAG
AACTATGCTAACCACCTCATCAGGAACCGTTGTAGGTGGCGTGGGTTTTCTTGGCAATCGACTCTCATGA
AAACTACGAGCTAAATATTCAATATGTTCCTCTTGACCAACTTTATTCTGCATTTTTTTTGAACGAGGTT
TAGAGCAAGCTTCAGGAAACTGAGACAGGAATTTTATTAAAAATTTAAATTTTGAAGAAAGTTCAGGGTT
AATAGCATCCATTTTTTGCTTTGCAAGTTCCTCAGCATTCTTAACAAAAGACGTCTCTTTTGACATGTTT
AAAGTTTAAACCTCCTGTGTGAAATTATTATCCGCTCATAATTCCACACATTATACGAGCCGGAAGCATA
AAGTGTAAAGCCTGGGGTGCCTAATGAGTGAGCTAACTCACATTAATTGCGTTGCGCTCACTGCCAATTG
CTTTCCAGTCGGGAAACCTGTCGTGCCAGCTGCATTAATGAATCGGCCAACGCGCGGGGAGAGGCGGTTT
GCGTATTGGGCGCTCTTCCGCTTCCTCGCTCACTGACTCGCTGCGCTCGGTCGTTCGGCTGCGGCGAGCG
GTATCAGCTCACTCAAAGGCGGTAATACGGTTATCCACAGAATCAGGGGATAACGCAGGAAAGAACATGT
GAGCAAAAGGCCAGCAAAAGGCCAGGAACCGTAAAAAGGCCGCGTTGCTGGCGTTTTTCCATAGGCTCCG
CCCCCCTGACGAGCATCACAAAAATCGACGCTCAAGTCAGAGGTGGCGAAACCCGACAGGACTATAAAGA
TACCAGGCGTTTCCCCCTGGAAGCTCCCTCGTGCGCTCTCCTGTTCCGACCCTGCCGCTTACCGGATACC
TGTCCGCCTTTCTCCCTTCGGGAAGCGTGGCGCTTTCTCATAGCTCACGCTGTAGGTATCTCAGTTCGGT
GTAGGTCGTTCGCTCCAAGCTGGGCTGTGTGCACGAACCCCCCGTTCAGCCCGACCGCTGCGCCTTATCC
GGTAACTATCGTCTTGAGTCCAACCCGGTAAGACACGACTTATCGCCACTGGCAGCAGCCACTGGTAACA
GGATTAGCAGAGCGAGGTATGTAGGCGGTGCTACAGAGTTCTTGAAGTGGTGGCCTAACTACGGCTACAC
TAGAAGAACAGTATTTGGTATCTGCGCTCTGCTGAAGCCAGTTACCTTCGGAAAAAGAGTTGGTAGCTCT
TGATCCGGCAAACAAACCACCGCTGGTAGCGGTGGTTTTTTTGTTTGCAAGCAGCAGATTACGCGCAGAA
AAAAAGGATCTCAAGAAGATCCTTTGATCTTTTCTACGGGGTCTGACGCTCAGTGGAACGAAAACTCACG
TTAAGGGATTTTGGTCATGAGATTATCAAAAAGGATCTTCACCTAGATCCTTTTAAATTAAAAATGAAGT
TTTAAATCAATCTAAAGTATATATGAGTAAACTTGGTCTGACAGTTACCAATGCTTAATCAGTGAGGCAC
CTATCTCAGCGATCTGTCTATTTCGTTCATCCATAGTTGCCTGACTCCCCGTCGTGTAGATAACTACGAT
ACGGGAGGGCTTACCATCTGGCCCCAGTGCTGCAATGATACCGCGAGACCCACGCTCACCGGCTCCAGAT
TTATCAGCAATAAACCAGCCAGCCGGAAGGGCCGAGCGCAGAAGTGGTCCTGCAACTTTATCCGCCTCCA
TCCAGTCTATTAATTGTTGCCGGGAAGCTAGAGTAAGTAGTTCGCCAGTTAATAGTTTGCGCAACGTTGT
TGCCATTGCTACAGGCATCGTGGTGTCACGCTCGTCGTTTGGTATGGCTTCATTCAGCTCCGGTTCCCAA
CGATCAAGGCGAGTTACATGATCCCCCATGTTGTGCAAAAAAGCGGTTAGCTCCTTCGGTCCTCCGATCG
TTGTCAGAAGTAAGTTGGCCGCAGTGTTATCACTCATGGTTATGGCAGCACTGCATAATTCTCTTACTGT
CATGCCATCCGTAAGATGCTTTTCTGTGACTGGTGAGTACTCAACCAAGTCATTCTGAGAATAGTGTATG
CGGCGACCGAGTTGCTCTTGCCCGGCGTCAATACGGGATAATACCGCGCCACATAGCAGAACTTTAAAAG
TGCTCATCATTGGAAAACGTTCTTCGGGGCGAAAACTCTCAAGGATCTTACCGCTGTTGAGATCCAGTTC
GATGTAACCCACTCGTGCACCCAACTGATCTTCAGCATCTTTTACTTTCACCAGCGTTTCTGGGTGAGCA
AAAACAGGAAGGCAAAATGCCGCAAAAAAGGGAATAAGGGCGACACGGAAATGTTGAATACTCATACTCT
TCCTTTTTCAATATTATTGAAGCATTTATCAGGGTTATTGTCTCATGAGCGGATACATATTTGAATGTAT
TTAGAAAAATAAACAAATAGGGGTTCCGCGCACATTTCCCCGAAAAGTGCCACCTGACGTCTAAGAAACC
ATTATTATCATGACATTAACCTATAAAAATAGGCGTATCACGAGGCCGCCCCTGCAGCCGAATTATATTA
TTTTTGCCAAATAATTTTTAACAAAAGCTCTGAAGTCTTCTTCATTTAAATTCTTAGATGATACTTCATC
TGGAAAATTGTCCCAATTAGTAGCATCACGCTGTGAGTAAGTTCTAAACCATTTTTTTATTGTTGTATTA
TCTCTAATCTTACTACTCGATGAGTTTTCGGTATTATCTCTATTTTTAACTTGGAGCAGGTTCCATTCAT
TGTTTTTTTCATCATAGTGAATAAAATCAACTGCTTTAACACTTGTGCCTGAACACCATATCCATCCGGC
GTAATACGACTCACTATAGGGAGAGCGGCCGCCAGATCTTCCGGATGGCTCGAGTTTTTCAGCAAGAT
Features (pLannotate 1.2.2; 8 found; start..end, strand, type, name):
    176..556     -  CDS            eco47IR (fragment): T2E7_ECOLX - Protein predicted: Swiss-Prot protein existence level 4. Recognizes the double-stranded sequence GGWCC and cleaves after G-1. From Escherichia coli.
    609..639     -  promoter       lac UV5 promoter: E. coli lac promoter with an "up" mutation
    654..675     -  protein_bind   CAP binding site: CAP binding activates transcription in the presence of cAMP. E. coli catabolite activator protein
    700..783     -  CDS            lacI (fragment): lac repressor; lacI; The lac repressor binds to the lac operator to inhibit transcription in E. coli. This inhibition can be relieved by adding lactose or isopropyl-β-D-thiogalactopyranoside (IPTG).
    966..1554    -  rep_origin     ori: high-copy-number ColE1/pMB1/pBR322/pUC origin of replication
   1725..2585    -  CDS            AmpR: β-lactamase; bla; confers resistance to ampicillin, carbenicillin, and related antibiotics
   2586..2690    -  promoter       AmpR promoter: bla
   3082..3100    +  promoter       T7 promoter: promoter for bacteriophage T7 RNA polymerase
