[The description below was written by a language model from this plasmid's Addgene catalogue record and pLannotate feature annotations shown in this document.]
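Description:
pJET1.2-OsMac3 is a small (about 3.1 kb) bacterial cloning plasmid that stores a plant translational enhancer element as a reusable part. The backbone is the commercial pJET1.2 cloning vector, propagated in E. coli at high copy from a ColE1/pUC-type origin and selected with ampicillin through the β-lactamase gene and its native promoter. The feature table also shows the characteristic pJET positive-selection module: the eco47IR restriction endonuclease gene driven by a lac UV5 promoter with an adjacent CAP binding site. This gene is lethal to the host when intact, and it is annotated here only as a fragment, consistent with disruption by insertion at the cloning site. A T7 promoter lies beside the insertion site, along with a short lacI remnant elsewhere in the backbone.

The insert is a 158-bp fragment of the 5′-UTR of OsMac3, spanning positions −158 to −1 relative to the start codon, amplified from Oryza sativa subsp. japonica genomic DNA and also known as dMac3. The automated annotation does not label this element, so its exact coordinates are not given in the feature table. The plasmid carries no plant promoter, coding sequence or terminator, so it is not an expression construct in itself but a source template from which the UTR can be subcloned upstream of an open reading frame. According to the depositor, this fragment has sufficient activity as a translational enhancer and can be used to improve genome editing in both monocots and dicots.
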