Addgene plasmid #218542: pJET1.2-OsMac3
Purpose: Vector pJET1.2 contains the 158-bp 5′-UTR fragment (from −158 to −1 bp before the ATG) of OsMac3 from Japonica rice genomic DNA.
Depositing lab: Kirill Demchenko. Depositing organization: Komarov Botanical Institute, Russian Academy of Sciences. Publication: Do DEEPER ROOTING 1 Homologs Regulate the Lateral Root Slope Angle in Cucumber (Cucumis sativus)?. Kiryushkin AS, Ilina EL, Kiikova TY, Pawlowski K, Demchenko KN. Int J Mol Sci. 2024 Feb 6;25(4):1975. doi: 10.3390/ijms25041975. PubMed 38396652.
Backbone
  Vector backbone: pJET1.2
  Backbone manufacturer: Thermo Fisher Scientific
  Backbone size w/o insert (bp): 2990
  Total vector size (bp): 3148
  Modifications to backbone: Cloning vector pJET1.2 with the 158-bp 5′-UTR fragment insert of OsMac3 from Japonica rice genomic DNA.
  Vector type: Synthetic Biology
Growth in bacteria
  Bacterial resistance: Ampicillin, 100 μg/mL
  Growth temperature: 37°C
  Growth strain: DH5alpha
  Copy number: High Copy
Gene/Insert
  Gene/Insert name: 158-bp 5′-UTR fragment (from −158 to −1 bp before the ATG) of OsMac3 from Japonica rice genomic DNA. (alt name: dMac3)
  Species: Oryza sativa subsp. japonica (Japonica rice)
  Insert size (bp): 158
  GenBank ID: XM_026025680.1 XM_015784948.2
  Cloning method: Other
  Sequencing primers: 5′ pJET For: CGACTCACTATAGGGAGAGCGGC; 3′ pJET Rev: AAGAACATCGATTTTCCATGGCAG
Terms and licenses: Academic/Nonprofit Terms; Industry Terms: Not Available to Industry
Depositor comments: The OsMac3 5′-UTR fragment (from −158 to −1 bp before the ATG) was shown to exhibit sufficient activity as a translational enhancer [Aoki et al., 2014. Plant Biotechnology. 31: 221-228] and can be used to improve genome editing in both monocots [Onodera et al., 2018. PLOS ONE. 13: 1-13] and dicots [Kusano et al., 2018. Scientific Reports 8: 1-9; Kusano et al., 2023. Plant Biotechnology. 40: 201-209]. The OsMac3 IDs are as follows: LOC_Os05g44080.1 or LOC_Os05g44080.2 (Phytozome v 13, Oryza sativa v7.0); Os05g0516900 (UniProt, Oryza sativa subsp. japonica).
How to cite: pJET1.2-OsMac3 was a gift from Kirill Demchenko (Addgene plasmid # 218542 ; http://n2t.net/addgene:218542 ; RRID:Addgene_218542)
